Addgene plasmid #47771: pDR-AmTrac-100
Purpose: expresses AmTrac-100 in yeast
Depositing lab: Wolf Frommer. Depositing organization: Carnegie Institution for Science. Publication: Fluorescent sensors reporting the activity of ammonium transceptors in live cells. De Michele R, Ast C, Loque D, Ho CH, Andrade SL, Lanquar V, Grossmann G, Gehne S, Kumke MU, Frommer WB. eLife. 2013 Jul 2;2:e00800. 10.7554/eLife.00800 PubMed 23840931.
Backbone
  Vector backbone: pDR GW
  Backbone size w/o insert (bp): 6000
  Total vector size (bp): 8200
  Vector type: Yeast Expression
  Selectable markers: URA3
Growth in bacteria
  Bacterial resistance: Ampicillin, 100 μg/mL
  Growth temperature: 37°C
  Growth strain: Top10
  Copy number: High Copy
Gene/Insert
  Gene/Insert name: AmTrac-100
  Species: A. thaliana (mustard weed), Synthetic
  Insert size (bp): 2229
  Mutation: A141E, T464D
  Promoter: PMA
  Tag / fusion protein: mcpGFP
  Cloning method: Gateway Cloning
  Sequencing primers: 5′ aacaatcgttaataattaattaattgg; 3′ gaagtgtcaacaacgtatctacc
Terms and licenses: Academic/Nonprofit Terms; Industry Terms: Not Available to Industry
How to cite: pDR-AmTrac-100 was a gift from Wolf Frommer (Addgene plasmid # 47771 ; http://n2t.net/addgene:47771 ; RRID:Addgene_47771)
