[The description below was written by a language model from this plasmid's Addgene catalogue record.]
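Description:
pDR-AmTrac-100 is a yeast expression plasmid of about 8.2 kb, built on the Gateway-compatible pDR GW backbone (about 6 kb). It is propagated in E. coli as a high-copy plasmid under ampicillin selection. In yeast it is maintained through the URA3 auxotrophic marker, which allows selection in uracil-requiring strains. The record does not list the yeast replication origin or the transcription terminator, and no feature table is available to confirm these or other backbone elements.

The 2.2 kb insert, introduced by Gateway recombination, encodes AmTrac-100 and is driven by the PMA promoter. This name normally refers to the strong promoter of the yeast plasma membrane H+-ATPase gene. The insert is listed as part Arabidopsis thaliana and part synthetic, with mcpGFP, a circularly permuted GFP variant, as the fusion partner. Judging from the title of the associated publication, AmTrac constructs are fluorescent sensors that report the activity of ammonium transceptors in living cells. The plant-derived portion is therefore presumably an ammonium transporter, and the fluorescent protein would act as the conformational readout, although the record does not name the specific gene or the site of the fusion. This variant carries two amino acid substitutions, A141E and T464D. The record does not explain their functional consequences, but they distinguish AmTrac-100 from other members of the sensor series.

The stated purpose is simply to express AmTrac-100 in yeast. This fits its use as a heterologous system for fluorescence-based study of how these mutations affect sensor behaviour and transporter activity.
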