>Addgene plasmid #47771 | pDR-AmTrac-100 | depositor partial sequence | sequence record 68738 | AmTrac-100
ATGTCAGGAGCAATAACATGCTCTGCGGCCGATCTCGCCACCCTACTTGGCCCCAACGCCACGGCGGCGG
CCGACTACATTTGCGGCCAATTAGGCACCGTTAACAACAAGTTCACCGATGCAGCCTTCGCCATAGACAA
CACCTACCTCCTCTTCTCTGCCTACCTTGTCTTCGCCATGCAGCTCGGCTTCGCTATGCTTTGTGCTGGT
TCTGTTAGAGCCAAGAATACGATGAACATCATGCTTACCAATGTCCTTGACGCTGCAGCCGGAGGACTCT
TCTACTATCTCTTTGGTTACGCCTTTGCCTTTGGAGGATCCTCCGAAGGGTTCATTGGAAGACACAACTT
TGCTCTTAGAGACTTTCCGACTCCCACAGCTGATTACTCTTTCTTCCTCTACCAATGGGCGTTCGCAATC
GAGGCCGCTGGAATCACAAGTGGTTCGATCGCAGAGAGGACTCAGTTCGTGGCTTACTTGATATACTCTT
CTTTCTTAACCGGATTTGTTTACCCGGTTGTCTCTCACTGGTTTTGGTCCCCGGATGGATGGGCCAGTCC
CTTTCGTTCAGCGGATGATCGTTTGTTTAGCACCGGAGCCATTGACTTTGCTGGCTCCGGTGTTGTTCAC
ATGGTTGGTGGCATAGCAGGTTTATGGGGTGCTCTTATTGAAGGTCCTCGTCGTGGTCGGTTCGAGAAAC
TCGAGAACGTCTATATCAAGGCCGACAAGCAGAAGAACGGCATCAAGGCGAACTTCAAGATCCGCCACAA
CATCGAGGACGGCGGCGTGCAGCTCGCCTACCACTACCAGCAGAACACCCCCATCGGCGACGGCCCCGTG
CTGCTGCCCGACAACCACTACCTGAGCGTCCAGTCCAAGCTGAGCAAAGACCCCAACGAGAAGCGCGATC
ACATGGTCCTGCTGGAGTTCGTGACCGCCGCCGGGATCACTCTCGGCATGGACGAGCTGTACAAGGGTGG
TACCGGTGGATCTATGGTGAGCAAGGGCGAGGAGCTGTTCACCGGGGTGGTGCCCATCCTGGTCGAGCTG
GACGGCGACGTAAACGGCCACAAGTTCAGCGTGTCCGGCGAGGGCGAGGGCGATGCCACCTACGGCAAGC
TGACCCTGAAGTTCATCTGCACCACCGGCAAGCTGCCCGTGCCCTGGCCCACCCTCGTGACCACCCTGAC
CTACGGCGTGCAGTGCTTCAGCCGCTACCCCGACCACATGAAGCAGCACGACTTCTTCAAGTCCGCCATG
CCCGAAGGCTACATCCAGGAGCGCACCATCTTCTTCAAGGACGACGGCAACTACAAGACCCGCGCCGAGG
TGAAGTTCGAGGGCGACACCCTGGTGAACCGCATCGAGCTGAAGGGCATCGACTTCAAGGAGGACGGCAA
CATCCTGGGGCACAAGCTGGAGTACAACTTTAATGGTGGTCGCGCTATTGCTCTGCGCGGCCACTCTGCC
TCGCTAGTAGTCTTAGGAACCTTCCTCCTATGGTTTGGATGGTATGGTTTCAACCCCGGTTCCTTCACTA
AGATACTCGTTCCGTATAATTCTGGTTCCAACTACGGCCAATGGAGCGGAATCGGCCGTACAGCGGTTAA
CACCACACTCTCAGGATGCACAGCAGCTCTAACCACACTCTTTGGTAAACGTCTCCTATCAGGCCACTGG
AACGTAACGGACGTTTGCAACGGGTTACTCGGTGGGTTTGCGGCCATAACCGCAGGTTGCTCCGTCGTAG
AGCCATGGGCAGCGATTGTGTGCGGCTTCATGGCTTCTGTCGTCCTTATCGGATGCAACAAGCTCGCGGA
GCTTGTACAATATGATGATCCACTCGAGGCAGCCCAACTACATGGAGGGTGTGGCGCGTGGGGGTTGATA
TTCGTAGGATTGTTTGCCAAAGAGAAGTATCTAAACGAGGTTTATGGCGCCACCCCGGGAAGGCCATATG
GACTATTTATGGGCGGAGGAGGGAAGCTGTTGGGAGCACAATTGGTTCAAATACTTGTGATTGTAGGATG
GGTTAGTGCCACAATGGGAACACTCTTCTTCATCCTCAAAAGGCTCAATCTGCTTAGGATCTCGGAGCAG
CATGAAATGCAAGGGATGGATATGGATCGTCACGGTGGCTTTGCTTATATCTACCATGATAATGATGATG
AGTCTCATAGAGTGGATCCTGGATCTCCTTTCCCTCGATCAGCTACTCCTCCTCGCGTT
