>Addgene plasmid #47771 | pDR-AmTrac-100 | addgene partial sequence | sequence record 71108 | EGFP-N 5'-CGTCGCCGTCCAGCTCGACCAG-3'
CGCCCTTGCTCACCATAGATCCACCGGTACCACCCTTGTACAGCTCGTCCATGCCGAGAGTGATCCCGGC
GGCGGTCACGAACTCCAGCAGGACCATGTGATCGCGCTTCTCGTTGGGGTCTTTGCTCAGCTTGGACTGG
ACGCTCAGGTAGTGGTTGTCGGGCAGCAGCACGGGGCCGTCGCCGATGGGGGTGTTCTGCTGGTAGTGGT
AGGCGAGCTGCACGCCGCCGTCCTCGATGTTGTGGCGGATCTTGAAGTTCGCCTTGATGCCGTTCTTCTG
CTTGTCGGCCTTGATATAGACGTTCTCGAGTTTCTCGAACCGACCACGACGAGGACCTTCAATAAGAGCA
CCCCATAAACCTGCTATGCCACCAACCATGTGAACAACACCGGAGCCAGCAAAGTCAATGGCTCCGGTGC
TAAACAAACGATCATCCGCTGAACGAAAGGGACTGGCCCATCCATCCGGGGACCAAAACCAGTGAGAGAC
AACCGGGTAAACAAATCCGGTTAAGAAAGAAGAGTATATCAAGTAAGCCACGAACTGAGTCCTCTCTGCG
ATCGAACCACTTGTGATTCCAGCGGCCTCGATTGCGAACGCCCATTGGTAGAGGAAGAAAGAGTAATCAG
CTGTGGGAGTCGGAAAGTCTCTAAGAGCAAAGTTGTGTCTTCCAATGAACCCTTCGGAGGATCCTCCAAA
GGCAAAGGCGTAACCAAAGAGATAGTAGAAGAGTCCTCCGGCTGCAGCGTCAAGGACATTGGTAAGCATG
ATGTTCATCGTATTCTTGGCTCTAACAGAACCAGCACAAAGCATAG
