>Addgene plasmid #47771 | pDR-AmTrac-100 | addgene partial sequence | sequence record 71109 | T7 5'-TAATACGACTCACTATAGGG-3'
GGTCGACCTGCAGCGGCCATCATGAATTAACTACACCACTTTGTACAAGAAAGCTGGGTCAACGCGAGGA
GGAGTAGCTGATCGAGGGAAAGGAGATCCAGGATCCACTCTATGAGACTCATCATCATTATCATGGTAGA
TATAAGCAAAGCCACCGTGACGATCCATATCCATCCCTTGCATTTCATGCTGCTCCGAGATCCTAAGCAG
ATTGAGCCTTTTGAGGATGAAGAAGAGTGTTCCCATTGTGGCACTAACCCATCCTACAATCACAAGTATT
TGAACCAATTGTGCTCCCAACAGCTTCCCTCCTCCGCCCATAAATAGTCCATATGGCCTTCCCGGGGTGG
CGCCATAAACCTCGTTTAGATACTTCTCTTTGGCAAACAATCCTACGAATATCAACCCCCACGCGCCACA
CCCTCCATGTAGTTGGGCTGCCTCGAGTGGATCATCATATTGTACAAGCTCCGCGAGCTTGTTGCATCCG
ATAAGGACGACAGAAGCCATGAAGCCGCACACAATCGCTGCCCATGGCTCTACGACGGAGCAACCTGCGG
TTATGGCCGCAAACCCACCGAGTAACCCGTTGCAAACGTCCGTTACGTTCCAGTGGCCTGATAGGAGACG
TTTACCAAAGAGTGTGGTTAGAGCTGCTGTGCATCCTGAGAGTGTGGTGTTAACCGCTGTACGGCCGATT
CCGCTCCATTGGCCGTAGTTGGAACCAGAATTATACGGAACGAGTATCTTAGTGAAGGAACCGGGGTTGA
AACCATACCATCCAAACCAT
